>Addgene plasmid #160639 | AtS/MAR10 insulator sequence (GB3459) | addgene full sequence | sequence record 321955 | Addgene NGS Result
GGAGTGGCTATTGTTGTTATCATCAAAATCTATATTGATACTATTATACTCGATATGTTATAGACTTTAT
TAAAAAAAACTTTGTTTGTTTGCAGAAAGTGGATTTTTAATCAAATTTAATTGTGATGATTACAATGTCA
ATTGGTTATGCAAGATATTAATTAATATGTTTAAGATTTTTCACTTTTAATAAGTAAAATAAAATACGTC
AAAAAAATTTCCTAAAGATAATGCCAAAAAGGTTAAATTATAGAAATTAAACTAAAATATATTAAAAGTT
GACTTAAAAATGCAATGTTGACCACCGACCTAGGGGAAAACAAATTTACCGTATCTGGGATAGAATCTCT
TCTGTATCATCTCAGATAAAGATTACTACATAAACACACTTTACAGTTTTACGACGCCCAAAATTCAATT
CCCGGAGATTAAAAACCCTAAAACAAACACTGGCGATTCGATTTTCCCTCCCAATTCAAATCATCTCTTA
ATCTTCTTCTTCTCACTATCCTCTCAAATTCGCCGCCGATCTTCCATCAATTTTGATTTCTCGCACCGAA
ATTTCGACTTTTCATCTCCTATCGACGAAACCCTAATTTTTCACACTCCAGAAATCGAACTTTGACGACG
ATGTTAATGGCTAAACCCCGCTTGAGACGAAGCTTGACAGGATATATTGGCGGGTAAACCTAAGAGAAAA
GAGCGTTTATTAGAATAATCGGATATTTAAAAGGGCGTGAAAAGGTTTATCCGTTCGTCCATTTGTATGT
GCATGCCAACCACAGGGTTCCCCTCGGGATCAAAGTACTTTGATCCAACCCCTCCGCTGCTATAGTGCAG
TCGGCTTCTGACGTTCAGTGCAGCCGTCATCTGAAAACGACATGTCGCACAAGTCCTAAGTTACGCGACA
GGCTGCCGCCCTGCCCTTTTCCTGGCGTTTTCTTGTCGCGTGTTTTAGTCGCATAAAGTAGAATACTTGC
GACTAGAACCGGAGACATTACGCCATGAACAAGAGCGCCGCCGCTGGCCTGCTGGGCTATGCCCGCGTCA
GCACCGACGACCAGGACTTGACCAACCAACGGGCCGAACTGCACGCGGCCGGCTGCACCAAGCTGTTTTC
CGAGAAGATCACCGGCACCAGGCGCGACCGCCCGGAGCTGGCCAGGATGCTTGACCACCTACGCCCTGGC
GACGTTGTGACAGTGACCAGGCTAGACCGCCTGGCCCGCAGCACCCGCGACCTACTGGACATTGCCGAGC
GCATCCAGGAGGCCGGCGCGGGCCTGCGTAGCCTGGCAGAGCCGTGGGCCGACACCACCACGCCGGCCGG
CCGCATGGTGTTGACCGTGTTCGCCGGCATTGCCGAGTTCGAGCGTTCCCTAATCATCGACCGCACCCGG
AGCGGGCGCGAGGCCGCCAAGGCCCGAGGCGTGAAGTTTGGCCCCCGCCCTACCCTCACCCCGGCACAGA
TCGCGCACGCCCGCGAGCTGATCGACCAGGAAGGCCGCACCGTGAAAGAGGCGGCTGCACTGCTTGGCGT
GCATCGCTCGACCCTGTACCGCGCACTTGAGCGCAGCGAGGAAGTGACGCCCACCGAGGCCAGGCGGCGC
GGTGCCTTCCGTGAGGACGCATTGACCGAGGCCGACGCCCTGGCGGCCGCCGAGAATGAACGCCAAGAGG
AACAAGCATGAAACCGCACCAGGACGGCCAGGACGAACCGTTTTTCATTACCGAAGAGATCGAGGCGGAG
ATGATCGCGGCCGGGTACGTGTTCGAGCCGCCCGCGCACCTCTCAACCGTGCGGCTGCATGAAATCCTGG
CCGGTTTGTCTGATGCCAAGCTGGCGGCCTGGCCGGCCAGCTTGGCCGCTGAAGAAACCGAGCGCCGCCG
TCTAAAAAGGTGATGTGTATTTGAGTAAAACAGCTTGCGTCATGCGGTCGCTGCGTATATGATGCGATGA
GTAAATAAACAAATACGCAAGGGGAACGCATGAAGGTTATCGCTGTACTTAACCAGAAAGGCGGGTCAGG
CAAGACGACCATCGCAACCCATCTAGCCCGCGCCCTGCAACTCGCCGGGGCCGATGTTCTGTTAGTCGAT
TCCGATCCCCAGGGCAGTGCCCGCGATTGGGCGGCCGTGCGGGAAGATCAACCGCTAACCGTTGTCGGCA
TCGACCGCCCGACGATTGACCGCGACGTGAAGGCCATCGGCCGGCGCGACTTCGTAGTGATCGACGGAGC
GCCCCAGGCGGCGGACTTGGCTGTGTCCGCGATCAAGGCAGCCGACTTCGTGCTGATTCCGGTGCAGCCA
AGCCCTTACGACATATGGGCCACCGCCGACCTGGTGGAGCTGGTTAAGCAGCGCATTGAGGTCACGGATG
GAAGGCTACAAGCGGCCTTTGTCGTGTCGCGGGCGATCAAAGGCACGCGCATCGGCGGTGAGGTTGCCGA
GGCGCTGGCCGGGTACGAGCTGCCCATTCTTGAGTCCCGTATCACGCAGCGCGTGAGCTACCCAGGCACT
GCCGCCGCCGGCACAACCGTTCTTGAATCAGAACCCGAGGGCGACGCTGCCCGCGAGGTCCAGGCGCTGG
CCGCTGAAATTAAATCAAAACTCATTTGAGTTAATGAGGTAAAGAGAAAATGAGCAAAAGCACAAACACG
CTAAGTGCCGGCCGTCCGAGCGCACGCAGCAGCAAGGCTGCAACGTTGGCCAGCCTGGCAGACACGCCAG
CCATGAAGCGGGTCAACTTTCAGTTGCCGGCGGAGGATCACACCAAGCTGAAGATGTACGCGGTACGCCA
AGGCAAGACCATTACCGAGCTGCTATCTGAATACATCGCGCAGCTACCAGAGTAAATGAGCAAATGAATA
AATGAGTAGATGAATTTTAGCGGCTAAAGGAGGCGGCATGGAAAATCAAGAACAACCAGGCACCGACGCC
GTGGAATGCCCCATGTGTGGAGGAACGGGCGGTTGGCCAGGCGTAAGCGGCTGGGTTGCCTGCCGGCCCT
GCAATGGCACTGGAACCCCCAAGCCCGAGGAATCGGCGTGAGCGGTCGCAAACCATCCGGCCCGGTACAA
ATCGGCGCGGCGCTGGGTGATGACCTGGTGGAGAAGTTGAAGGCCGCGCAGGCCGCCCAGCGGCAACGCA
TCGAGGCAGAAGCACGCCCCGGTGAATCGTGGCAAGCGGCCGCTGATCGAATCCGCAAAGAATCCCGGCA
ACCGCCGGCAGCCGGTGCGCCGTCGATTAGGAAGCCGCCCAAGGGCGACGAGCAACCAGATTTTTTCGTT
CCGATGCTCTATGACGTGGGCACCCGCGATAGTCGCAGCATCATGGACGTGGCCGTTTTCCGTCTGTCGA
AGCGTGACCGACGAGCTGGCGAGGTGATCCGCTACGAGCTTCCAGACGGGCACGTAGAGGTTTCCGCAGG
GCCGGCCGGCATGGCCAGTGTGTGGGATTACGACCTGGTACTGATGGCGGTTTCCCATCTAACCGAATCC
ATGAACCGATACCGGGAAGGGAAGGGAGACAAGCCCGGCCGCGTGTTCCGTCCACACGTTGCGGACGTAC
TCAAGTTCTGCCGGCGAGCCGATGGCGGAAAGCAGAAAGACGACCTGGTAGAAACCTGCATTCGGTTAAA
CACCACGCACGTTGCCATGCAGCGTACGAAGAAGGCCAAGAACGGCCGCCTGGTGACGGTATCCGAGGGT
GAAGCCTTGATTAGCCGCTACAAGATCGTAAAGAGCGAAACCGGGCGGCCGGAGTACATCGAGATCGAGC
TAGCTGATTGGATGTACCGCGAGATCACAGAAGGCAAGAACCCGGACGTGCTGACGGTTCACCCCGATTA
CTTTTTGATCGATCCCGGCATCGGCCGTTTTCTCTACCGCCTGGCACGCCGCGCCGCAGGCAAGGCAGAA
GCCAGATGGTTGTTCAAGACGATCTACGAACGCAGTGGCAGCGCCGGAGAGTTCAAGAAGTTCTGTTTCA
CCGTGCGCAAGCTGATCGGGTCAAATGACCTGCCGGAGTACGATTTGAAGGAGGAGGCGGGGCAGGCTGG
CCCGATCCTAGTCATGCGCTACCGCAACCTGATCGAGGGCGAAGCATCCGCCGGTTCCTAATGTACGGAG
CAGATGCTAGGGCAAATTGCCCTAGCAGGGGAAAAAGGTCGAAAAGGACTCTTTCCTGTGGATAGCACGT
ACATTGGGAACCCAAAGCCGTACATTGGGAACCGGAACCCGTACATTGGGAACCCAAAGCCGTACATTGG
GAACCGGTCACACATGTAAGTGACTGATATAAAAGAGAAAAAAGGCGATTTTTCCGCCTAAAACTCTTTA
AAACTTATTAAAACTCTTAAAACCCGCCTGGCCTGTGCATAACTGTCTGGCCAGCGCACAGCCGAAGAGC
TGCAAAAAGCGCCTACCCTTCGGTCGCTGCGCTCCCTACGCCCCGCCGCTTCGCGTCGGCCTATCGCGGC
CGCTGGCCGCTCAAAAATGGCTGGCCTACGGCCAGGCAATCTACCAGGGCGCGGACAAGCCGCGCCGTCG
CCACTCGACCGCCGGCGCCCACATCAAGGCACCCTGCCTCGCGCGTTTCGGTGATGACGGTGAAAACCTC
TGACACATGCAGCTCCCGGTGACGGTCACAGCTTGTCTGTAAGCGGATGCCGGGAGCAGACAAGCCCGTC
AGGGCGCGTCAGCGGGTGTTGGCGGGTGTCGGGGCGCAGCCATGACCCAGTCACGTAGCGATAGCGGAGT
GTATACTGGCTTAACTATGCGGCATCAGAGCAGATTGTACTGAGAGTGCACCATATGCGGTGTGAAATAC
CGCACAGATGCGTAAGGAGAAAATACCGCATCAGGCGCTCTTCCGCTTCCTCGCTCACTGACTCGCTGCG
CTCGGTCGTTCGGCTGCGGCGAGCGGTATCAGCTCACTCAAAGGCGGTAATACGGTTATCCACAGAATCA
GGGGATAACGCAGGAAAGAACATGTGAGCAAAAGGCCAGCAAAAGGCCAGGAACCGTAAAAAGGCCGCGT
TGCTGGCGTTTTTCCATAGGCTCCGCCCCCCTGACGAGCATCACAAAAATCGACGCTCAAGTCAGAGGTG
GCGAAACCCGACAGGACTATAAAGATACCAGGCGTTTCCCCCTGGAAGCTCCCTCGTGCGCTCTCCTGTT
CCGACCCTGCCGCTTACCGGATACCTGTCCGCCTTTCTCCCTTCGGGAAGCGTGGCGCTTTCTCATAGCT
CACGCTGTAGGTATCTCAGTTCGGTGTAGGTCGTTCGCTCCAAGCTGGGCTGTGTGCACGAACCCCCCGT
TCAGCCCGACCGCTGCGCCTTATCCGGTAACTATCGTCTTGAGTCCAACCCGGTAAGACACGACTTATCG
CCACTGGCAGCAGCCACTGGTAACAGGATTAGCAGAGCGAGGTATGTAGGCGGTGCTACAGAGTTCTTGA
AGTGGTGGCCTAACTACGGCTACACTAGAAGGACAGTATTTGGTATCTGCGCTCTGCTGAAGCCAGTTAC
CTTCGGAAAAAGAGTTGGTAGCTCTTGATCCGGCAAACAAACCACCGCTGGTAGCGGTGGTTTTTTTGTT
TGCAAGCAGCAGATTACGCGCAGAAAAAAAGGATCTCAAGAAGATCCTTTGATCTTTTCTACGGGGTCTG
ACGCTCAGTGGAACGAAAACTCACGTTAAGGGATTTTGGTCATGCATTCTAGGTGATTAGAAAAACTCAT
CGAGCATCAAATGAAACTGCAATTTATTCATATCAGGATTATCAATACCATATTTTTGAAAAAGCCGTTT
CTGTAATGAAGGAGAAAACTCACCGAGGCAGTTCCATAGGATGGCAAGATCCTGGTATCGGTCTGCGATT
CCGACTCGTCCAACATCAATACAACCTATTAATTTCCCCTCGTCAAAAATAAGGTTATCAAGTGAGAAAT
CACCATGAGTGACGACTGAATCCGGTGAGAATGGCAAAAGTTTATGCATTTCTTTCCAGACTTGTTCAAC
AGGCCAGCCATTACGCTCGTCATCAAAATCACTCGCATCAACCAAACCGTTATTCATTCGTGATTGCGCC
TGAGCGAGTCGAAATACGCGATCGCTGTTAAAAGGACAATTACAAACAGGAATCGAATGCAACCGGCGCA
GGAACACTGCCAGCGCATCAACAATATTTTCACCTGAATCAGGATATTCTTCTAATACCTGGAATGCTGT
TTTCCCTGGGATCGCAGTGGTGAGTAACCATGCATCATCAGGAGTACGGATAAAATGCTTGATGGTCGGA
AGAGGCATAAATTCCGTCAGCCAGTTTAGTCTGACCATCTCATCTGTAACATCATTGGCAACGCTACCTT
TGCCATGTTTCAGAAACAACTCTGGCGCATCGGGCTTCCCATACAATCGGTAGATTGTCGCACCTGATTG
CCCGACATTATCGCGAGCCCATTTATACCCATATAAATCAGCATCCATGTTGGAATTTAATCGCGGCCTT
GAGCAAGACGTTTCCCGTTGAATATGGCTCATAACAGAACTTATTATTTCCTTCCTCTTTTCTACAGTAT
TTAAAGATACCCCAAGAAGCTAATTATAACAAGACGAACTCCAATTCACTGTTCCTTGCATTCTAAAACC
TTAAATACCAGAAAACAGCTTTTTCAAAGTTGTTTTCAAAGTTGGCGTATAACATAGTATCGACGGAGCC
GATTTTGAAACCGCGGTGATCACAGGCAGCAACGCTCTGTCATCGTTACAATCAACATGCTACCCTCCGC
GAGATCATCCGTGTTTCAAACCCGGCAGCTTAGTTGCCGTTCTTCCGAATAGCATCGGTAACATGAGCAA
AGTCTGCCGCCTTACAACGGCTCTCCCGCTGACGCCGTCCCGGACTGATGGGCTGCCTGTATCGAGTGGT
GATTTTGTGCCGAGCTGCCGGTCGGGGAGCTGTTGGCTGGCTGGTGGCAGGATATATTGTGGTGTAAACA
TAACAAGCTTCGTCTCAGTCA
Features (pLannotate 1.2.2; 10 found; start..end, strand, type, name):
    665..689     +  misc_feature   RB T-DNA repeat: right border repeat from nopaline C58 T-DNA
   1029..1430    +  CDS            Y4CG_SINFN (fragment): Protein inferred from homology: Swiss-Prot protein existence level 3. From Sinorhizobium fredii (strain NBRC 101917 / NGR234).
   1990..2619    +  CDS            pVS1 StaA: stability protein from the Pseudomonas plasmid pVS1 (Heeb et al., 2000)
   3048..4121    +  CDS            pVS1 RepA: replication protein from the Pseudomonas plasmid pVS1 (Heeb et al., 2000)
   4187..4381    +  rep_origin     pVS1 oriV: origin of replication for the Pseudomonas plasmid pVS1 (Heeb et al., 2000)
   4584..4623    +  CDS            rop (fragment): Rop protein, which maintains plasmids at low copy number; rop
   4725..4865    +  misc_feature   bom: basis of mobility region from pBR322
   5051..5639    -  rep_origin     ori: high-copy-number ColE1/pMB1/pBR322/pUC origin of replication
   5727..6542    -  CDS            KanR: aminoglycoside phosphotransferase; aph(3')-Ia; confers resistance to kanamycin in bacteria or G418 (Geneticin®) in eukaryotes
   6975..6999    +  misc_feature   LB T-DNA repeat: left border repeat from nopaline C58 T-DNA
