[The description below was written by a language model from this plasmid's Addgene catalogue record and pLannotate feature annotations shown in this document.]
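Description:
AtS/MAR10 insulator sequence (GB3459) is a GoldenBraid synthetic-biology plasmid that carries an Arabidopsis thaliana scaffold/matrix attachment region in the alpha-level destination vector pDGB3_alpha2, a binary backbone derived from pCambia1302. The sequenced construct is about 7 kb. Its backbone features are typical of a pCambia-type Agrobacterium binary vector. A high-copy ColE1/pUC-type origin with the pBR322 bom region supports propagation in E. coli. The pVS1 replication module (oriV, RepA and the StaA stability protein) supports maintenance in Agrobacterium. A bacterial kanamycin resistance gene, aph(3')-Ia, provides selection. Nopaline-type left and right T-DNA border repeats flank the cloning position, so anything assembled between them can be transferred into plant cells.

The payload is a 644 bp AtS/MAR10 element, domesticated by removing internal BsaI and BsmBI sites so that it is compatible with Type IIS assembly. It was inserted through BsaI sites that were destroyed during cloning, and it can be released with BsmBI for the next round of GoldenBraid assembly into omega-level vectors. The automated annotation does not label the insert itself, but the unannotated stretch spanning the sequence origin between the two borders is where it would be expected to lie. No promoter, coding sequence or plant selectable marker is annotated within the T-DNA, which fits a standalone non-coding part.

S/MAR elements are generally used as insulators placed beside transgenes to buffer them from chromosomal position effects and silencing. This plasmid therefore appears to serve as a reusable module for combining with transcriptional units in multigene plant constructs, although the record gives no specific application beyond its insulator designation.
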