Addgene plasmid #160639: AtS/MAR10 insulator sequence (GB3459)
Purpose: pEGB3a2 AtS/MAR10
Depositing lab: Diego Orzaez. Depositing organization: Agencia Estatal Consejo Superior de Investigaciones Científicas, M.P.
Backbone
  Vector backbone: pDGB3_alpha2
  Backbone manufacturer: self-made; derived from pCambia1302 generated at the Cambia Institute
  Vector type: Synthetic Biology
Growth in bacteria
  Bacterial resistance: Kanamycin, 50 μg/mL
  Growth temperature: 37°C
  Growth strain: DH5alpha
  Copy number: High Copy
Gene/Insert
  Gene/Insert name: AtS/MAR10 insulator sequence
  Species: A. thaliana (mustard weed)
  Insert size (bp): 644
  Mutation: BsaI and BsmBI sites removed
  Cloning method: Restriction Enzyme; 5′ cloning site BsaI (destroyed during cloning); 3′ cloning site BsaI (destroyed during cloning)
  Sequencing primers: 5′ unknown
Terms and licenses: Academic/Nonprofit Terms; Industry Terms: Not Available to Industry
Depositor comments: Compatible with GoldenBraid; insert can be released with BsmBI
How to cite: AtS/MAR10 insulator sequence (GB3459) was a gift from Diego Orzaez (Addgene plasmid # 160639 ; http://n2t.net/addgene:160639 ; RRID:Addgene_160639)
