>Addgene plasmid #160639 | AtS/MAR10 insulator sequence (GB3459) | depositor partial sequence | sequence record 311000 | Copy of the full-length sequence available at GenBank
GGAGTGGCTATTGTTGTTATCATCAAAATCTATATTGATACTATTATACTCGATATGTTATAGACTTTAT
TAAAAAAAACTTTGTTTGTTTGCAGAAAGTGGATTTTTAATCAAATTTAATTGTGATGATTACAATGTCA
ATTGGTTATGCAAGATATTAATTAATATGTTTAAGATTTTTCACTTTTAATAAGTAAAATAAAATACGTC
AAAAAAATTTCCTAAAGATAATGCCAAAAAGGTTAAATTATAGAAATTAAACTAAAATATATTAAAAGTT
GACTTAAAAATGCAATGTTGACCACCGACCTAGGGGAAAACAAATTTACCGTATCTGGGATAGAATCTCT
TCTGTATCATCTCAGATAAAGATTACTACATAAACACACTTTACAGTTTTACGACGCCCAAAATTCAATT
CCCGGAGATTAAAAACCCTAAAACAAACACTGGCGATTCGATTTTCCCTCCCAATTCAAATCATCTCTTA
ATCTTCTTCTTCTCACTATCCTCTCAAATTCGCCGCCGATCTTCCATCAATTTTGATTTCTCGCACCGAA
ATTTCGACTTTTCATCTCCTATCGACGAAACCCTAATTTTTCACACTCCAGAAATCGAACTTTGACGACG
ATGTTAATGGCTAAACCCCGCTTGAGACGAAGCTTTGACAGGATATATTGGCGGGTAAACCTAAGAGAAA
AGAGCGTTTATTAGAATAATCGGATATTTAAAAGGGCGTGAAAAGGTTTATCCGTTCGTCCATTTGTATG
TGCATGCCAACCACAGGGTTCCCCTCGGGATCAAAGTACTTTGATCCAACCCCTCCGCTGCTATAGTGCA
GTCGGCTTCTGACGTTCAGTGCAGCCGTCATCTGAAAACGACATGTCGCACAAGTCCTAAGTTACGCGAC
AGGCTGCCGCCCTGCCCTTTTCCTGGCGTTTTCTTGTCGCGTGTTTTAGTCGCATAAAGTAGAATACTTG
CGACTAGAACCGGAGACATTACGCCATGAACAAGAGCGCCGCCGCTGGCCTGCTGGGCTATGCCCGCGTC
AGCACCGACGACCAGGACTTGACCAACCAACGGGCCGAACTGCACGCGGCCGGCTGCACCAAGCTGTTTT
CCGAGAAGATCACCGGCACCAGGCGCGACCGCCCGGAGCTGGCCAGGATGCTTGACCACCTACGCCCTGG
CGACGTTGTGACAGTGACCAGGCTAGACCGCCTGGCCCGCAGCACCCGCGACCTACTGGACATTGCCGAG
CGCATCCAGGAGGCCGGCGCGGGCCTGCGTAGCCTGGCAGAGCCGTGGGCCGACACCACCACGCCGGCCG
GCCGCATGGTGTTGACCGTGTTCGCCGGCATTGCCGAGTTCGAGCGTTCCCTAATCATCGACCGCACCCG
GAGCGGGCGCGAGGCCGCCAAGGCCCGAGGCGTGAAGTTTGGCCCCCGCCCTACCCTCACCCCGGCACAG
ATCGCGCACGCCCGCGAGCTGATCGACCAGGAAGGCCGCACCGTGAAAGAGGCGGCTGCACTGCTTGGCG
TGCATCGCTCGACCCTGTACCGCGCACTTGAGCGCAGCGAGGAAGTGACGCCCACCGAGGCCAGGCGGCG
CGGTGCCTTCCGTGAGGACGCATTGACCGAGGCCGACGCCCTGGCGGCCGCCGAGAATGAACGCCAAGAG
GAACAAGCATGAAACCGCACCAGGACGGCCAGGACGAACCGTTTTTCATTACCGAAGAGATCGAGGCGGA
GATGATCGCGGCCGGGTACGTGTTCGAGCCGCCCGCGCACCTCTCAACCGTGCGGCTGCATGAAATCCTG
GCCGGTTTGTCTGATGCCAAGCTGGCGGCCTGGCCGGCCAGCTTGGCCGCTGAAGAAACCGAGCGCCGCC
GTCTAAAAAGGTGATGTGTATTTGAGTAAAACAGCTTGCGTCATGCGGTCGCTGCGTATATGATCCGATG
AGTAAATAAACAAATACGCAAGGGGAACGCATGAAGGTTATCGCTGTACTTAACCAGAAAGGCGGGTCAG
GCAAGACGACCATCGGAACCCATCTAGCCCGCGCCCTGCAACTCGCCGGGGCCGATGTTCTGTTAGTCGA
TTCCGATCCCCAGGGCAGTGCCCGCGATTGGGCGGCCGTGCGGGAAGATCAACCGCTAACCGTTGTCGGC
ATCGACCGCCCGACGATTGACCGCGACGTGAAGGCCATCGGCCGGCGCGACTTCGTAGTGATCGACGGAG
CGCCCCAGGCGGCGGACTTGGCTGTGTCCGCGATCAAGGCAGCCGACTTCGTGCTGATTCCGGTGCAGCC
AAGCCCTTACGACATATGGGCCACCGCCGACCTGGTGGAGCTGGTTAAGCAGCGCATTGAGGTCACGGAT
GGAAGGCTACAAGCGGCCTTTGTCGTGTCGCGGGCGATCAAAGGCACGCGCATCGGCGGTGAGGTTGCCG
AGGCGCTGGCCGGGTACGAGCTGCCCATTCTTGAGTCCCGTATCACGCAGCGCGTGAGCTACCCAGGCAC
TGCCGCCGCCGGCACAACCGTTCTTGAATCAGAACCCGAGGGCGACGCTGCCCGCGAGGTCCAGGCGCTG
GCCGCTGAAATTAAATCAAAACTCATTTGAGTTAATGAGGTAAAGAGAAAATGAGCAAAAGCACAAACAC
GCTAAGTGCCGGCCGTCCGAGCGCACGCAGCAGCAAGGCTGCAACGTTGGCCAGCCTGGCAGACACGCCA
GCCATGAAGCGGGTCAACTTTCAGTTGCCGGCGGAGGATCACACCAAGCTGAAGATGTACGCGGTACGCC
AAGGCAAGACCATTACCGAGCTGCTATCTGAATAGATCGCGCAGCTACCAGAGTAAATGAGCAAATGAAT
AAATGAGTAGATGAATTTTAGCGGCTAAAGGAGGCGGCATGGAAAATCAAGAACAACCAGGCACCGACGC
CGTGGAATGCCCCATGTGTGGAGGAACGGGCGGTTGGCCAGGCGTAAGCGGCTGGGTTGTCTGCCGGCCC
TGCAATGGCACTGGAACCCCCAAGCCCGAGGAATCGGCGTGACGGTCGCAAACCATCCGGCCCGGTACAA
ATCGGCGCGGCGCTGGGTGATGACCTGGTGGAGAAGTTGAAGGCCGCGCAGGCCGCCCAGCGGCAACGCA
TCGAGGCAGAAGCACGCCCCGGTGAATCGTGGCAAGCGGCCGCTGATCGAATCCGCAAAGAATCCCGGCA
ACCGCCGGCAGCCGGTGCGCCGTCGATTAGGAAGCCGCCCAAGGGCGACGAGCAACCAGATTTTTTCGTT
CCGATGCTCTATGACGTGGGCACCCGCGATAGTCGCAGCATCATGGACGTGGCCGTTTTCCGTCTGTCGA
AGCGTGACCGACGAGCTGGCGAGGTGATCCGCTACGAGCTTCCAGACGGGCACGTAGAGGTTTCCGCAGG
GCCGGCCGGCATGGCCAGTGTGTGGGATTACGACCTGGTACTGATGGCGGTTTCCCATCTAACCGAATCC
ATGAACCGATACCGGGAAGGGAAGGGAGACAAGCCCGGCCGCGTGTTCCGTCCACACGTTGCGGACGTAC
TCAAGTTCTGCCGGCGAGCCGATGGCGGAAAGCAGAAAGACGACCTGGTAGAAACCTGCATTCGGTTAAA
CACCACGCACGTTGCCATGCAGCGTACGAAGAAGGCCAAGAACGGCCGCCTGGTGACGGTATCCGAGGGT
GAAGCCTTGATTAGCCGCTACAAGATCGTAAAGAGCGAAACCGGGCGGCCGGAGTACATCGAGATCGAGC
TAGCTGATTGGATGTACCGCGAGATCACAGAAGGCAAGAACCCGGACGTGCTGACGGTTCACCCCGATTA
CTTTTTGATCGATCCCGGCATCGGCCGTTTTCTCTACCGCCTGGCACGCCGCGCCGCAGGCAAGGCAGAA
GCCAGATGGTTGTTCAAGACGATCTACGAACGCAGTGGCAGCGCCGGAGAGTTCAAGAAGTTCTGTTTCA
CCGTGCGCAAGCTGATCGGGTCAAATGACCTGCCGGAGTACGATTTGAAGGAGGAGGCGGGGCAGGCTGG
CCCGATCCTAGTCATGCGCTACCGCAACCTGATCGAGGGCGAAGCATCCGCCGGTTCCTAATGTACGGAG
CAGATGCTAGGGCAAATTGCCCTAGCAGGGGAAAAAGGTCGAAAAGGACTCTTTCCTGTGGATAGCACGT
ACATTGGGAACCCAAAGCCGTACATTGGGAACCGGAACCCGTACATTGGGAACCCAAAGCCGTACATTGG
GAACCGGTCACACATGTAAGTGACTGATATAAAAGAGAAAAAAGGCGATTTTTCCGCCTAAAACTCTTTA
AAACTTATTAAAACTCTTAAAACCCGCCTGGCCTGTGCATAACTGTCTGGCCAGCGCACAGCCGAAGAGC
TGCAAAAAGCGCCTACCCTTCGGTCGCTGCGCTCCCTACGCCCCGCCGCTTCGCGTCGGCCTATCGCGGC
CGCTGGCCGCTCAAAAATGGCTGGCCTACGGCCAGGCAATCTACCAGGGCGCGGACAAGCCGCGCCGTCG
CCACTCGACCGCCGGCGCCCACATCAAGGCACCCTGCCTCGCGCGTTTCGGTGATGACGGTGAAAACCTC
TGACACATGCAGCTCCCGGTGACGGTCACAGCTTGTCTGTAAGCGGATGCCGGGAGCAGACAAGCCCGTC
AGGGCGCGTCAGCGGGTGTTGGCGGGTGTCGGGGCGCAGCCATGACCCAGTCACGTAGCGATAGCGGAGT
GTATACTGGCTTAACTATGCGGCATCAGAGCAGATTGTACTGAGAGTGCACCATATGCGGTGTGAAATAC
CGCACAGATGCGTAAGGAGAAAATACCGCATCAGGCGCTCTTCCGCTTCCTCGCTCACTGACTCGCTGCG
CTCGGTCGTTCGGCTGCGGCGAGCGGTATCAGCTCACTCAAAGGCGGTAATACGGTTATCCACAGAATCA
GGGGATAACGCAGGAAAGAACATGTGAGCAAAAGGCCAGCAAAAGGCCAGGAACCGTAAAAAGGCCGCGT
TGCTGGCGTTTTTCCATAGGCTCCGCCCCCCTGACGAGCATCACAAAAATCGACGCTCAAGTCAGAGGTG
GCGAAACCCGACAGGACTATAAAGATACCAGGCGTTTCCCCCTGGAAGCTCCCTCGTGCGCTCTCCTGTT
CCGACCCTGCCGCTTACCGGATACCTGTCCGCCTTTCTCCCTTCGGGAAGCGTGGCGCTTTCTCATAGCT
CACGCTGTAGGTATCTCAGTTCGGTGTAGGTCGTTCGCTCCAAGCTGGGCTGTGTGCACGAACCCCCCGT
TCAGCCCGACCGCTGCGCCTTATCCGGTAACTATCGTCTTGAGTCCAACCCGGTAAGACACGACTTATCG
CCACTGGCAGCAGCCACTGGTAACAGGATTAGCAGAGCGAGGTATGTAGGCGGTGCTACAGAGTTCTTGA
AGTGGTGGCCTAACTACGGCTACACTAGAAGGACAGTATTTGGTATCTGCGCTCTGCTGAAGCCAGTTAC
CTTCGGAAAAAGAGTTGGTAGCTCTTGATCCGGCAAACAAACCACCGCTGGTAGCGGTGGTTTTTTTGTT
TGCAAGCAGCAGATTACGCGCAGAAAAAAAGGATCTCAAGAAGATCCTTTGATCTTTTCTACGGGGTCTG
ACGCTCAGTGGAACGAAAACTCACGTTAAGGGATTTTGGTCATGCATTCTAGGTGATTAGAAAAACTCAT
CGAGCATCAAATGAAACTGCAATTTATTCATATCAGGATTATCAATACCATATTTTTGAAAAAGCCGTTT
CTGTAATGAAGGAGAAAACTCACCGAGGCAGTTCCATAGGATGGCAAGATCCTGGTATCGGTCTGCGATT
CCGACTCGTCCAACATCAATACAACCTATTAATTTCCCCTCGTCAAAAATAAGGTTATCAAGTGAGAAAT
CACCATGAGTGACGACTGAATCCGGTGAGAATGGCAAAAGTTTATGCATTTCTTTCCAGACTTGTTCAAC
AGGCCAGCCATTACGCTCGTCATCAAAATCACTCGCATCAACCAAACCGTTATTCATTCGTGATTGCGCC
TGAGCGAGTCGAAATACGCGATCGCTGTTAAAAGGACAATTACAAACAGGAATCGAATGCAACCGGCGCA
GGAACACTGCCAGCGCATCAACAATATTTTCACCTGAATCAGGATATTCTTCTAATACCTGGAATGCTGT
TTTCCCTGGGATCGCAGTGGTGAGTAACCATGCATCATCAGGAGTACGGATAAAATGCTTGATGGTCGGA
AGAGGCATAAATTCCGTCAGCCAGTTTAGTCTGACCATCTCATCTGTAACATCATTGGCAACGCTACCTT
TGCCATGTTTCAGAAACAACTCTGGCGCATCGGGCTTCCCATACAATCGGTAGATTGTCGCACCTGATTG
CCCGACATTATCGCGAGCCCATTTATACCCATATAAATCAGCATCCATGTTGGAATTTAATCGCGGCCTT
GAGCAAGACGTTTCCCGTTGAATATGGCTCATAACAGAACTTATTATTTCCTTCCTCTTTTCTACAGTAT
TTAAAGATACCCCAAGAAGCTAATTATAACAAGACGAACTCCAATTCACTGTTCCTTGCATTCTAAAACC
TTAAATACCAGAAAACAGCTTTTTCAAAGTTGTTTTCAAAGTTGGCGTATAACATAGTATCGACGGAGCC
GATTTTGAAACCGCGGTGATCACAGGCAGCAACGCTCTGTCATCGTTACAATCAACATGCTACCCTCCGC
GAGATCATCCGTGTTTCAAACCCGGCAGCTTAGTTGCCGTTCTTCCGAATAGCATCGGTAACATGAGCAA
AGTCTGCCGCCTTACAACGGCTCTCCCGCTGACGCCGTCCCGGACTGATGGGCTGCCTGTATCGAGTGGT
GATTTTGTGCCGAGCTGCCGGTCGGGGAGCTGTTGGCTGGCTGGTGGCAGGATATATTGTGGTGTAAACA
TAACAAGCTTCGTCTCAGTCA
